Addgene plasmid #134986: pCCl-MCS_miniCMV_TagBFP
Purpose: The plasmid includes a TagBFP gene driven by a minimal CMV promoter. Cis-regulatory elements can be cloned into the single EcoRV site. This plasmid can be used for generating a lentiviral vector
Depositing lab: Claudio Mussolino. Depositing organization: Albert-Ludwigs-Universitaet Freiburg. Publication: A versatile reporter system for multiplexed screening of effective epigenome editors. Roman Azcona MS, Fang Y, Carusillo A, Cathomen T, Mussolino C. Nat Protoc. 2020 Oct;15(10):3410-3440. doi: 10.1038/s41596-020-0380-y. Epub 2020 Sep 4. PubMed 32887975.
Backbone
  Vector backbone: pCCL
  Backbone size w/o insert (bp): 8572
  Total vector size (bp): 9292
  Vector type: Lentiviral
Growth in bacteria
  Bacterial resistance: Ampicillin, 100 μg/mL
  Growth temperature: 37°C
  Growth strain: NEB Stable
  Copy number: High Copy
Gene/Insert
  Gene/Insert name: TagBFP (alt name: mTagBFP)
  Species: Entacmaea quadricolor
  Promoter: minCMV
  Cloning method: Gibson Cloning
  Sequencing primers: 5′ atccacgctgttttgacctc
Terms and licenses: Academic/Nonprofit Terms; Industry Terms: Not Available to Industry
How to cite: pCCl-MCS_miniCMV_TagBFP was a gift from Claudio Mussolino (Addgene plasmid # 134986 ; http://n2t.net/addgene:134986 ; RRID:Addgene_134986)
