[The description below was written by a language model from this plasmid's Addgene catalogue record and pLannotate feature annotations shown in this document.]
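Description:
pCCl-MCS_miniCMV_TagBFP is a third-generation-style, self-inactivating HIV-1 lentiviral transfer plasmid built on the pCCL backbone, about 9.3 kb in total. It is propagated in E. coli through a high-copy pUC-type origin with ampicillin selection (AmpR), and the backbone also carries an f1 origin, an SV40 origin and remnants of a lacZα/lac promoter cloning region flanked by T3 and T7 promoters. Genomic vector RNA is transcribed in packaging cells from a CMV enhancer/promoter fused to a truncated 5' LTR. It contains the Ψ packaging signal with a gag fragment, the RRE for Rev-dependent nuclear export, the cPPT/CTS, a WPRE and a ΔU3 3' LTR that inactivates LTR-driven transcription after integration.

The payload is arranged as a divergent, bidirectional unit. On the reverse strand, a minimal CMV promoter drives mammalian codon-optimized TagBFP, a monomeric blue fluorescent protein derived from Entacmaea quadricolor, and this antisense transcript ends at an SV40 polyadenylation signal placed just after the cPPT. A short polylinker fragment lies beside the minimal promoter. According to the record, candidate cis-regulatory elements are inserted at a single EcoRV site, so that blue fluorescence reports their activity, since the minimal promoter alone should give little expression. On the forward strand, the annotation shows a human PGK promoter driving an NGFR fragment upstream of the WPRE. The catalogue entry does not mention this cassette, but it would plausibly act as a constitutive surface marker of transduced cells.

The plasmid is intended for producing lentiviral reporter vectors, and the associated publication describes a reporter system for multiplexed screening of epigenome editors.
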