Features (pLannotate 1.2.2; 34 found; start..end, strand, type, name):
      1..204     +  promoter       CMV promoter: human cytomegalovirus (CMV) immediate early promoter
    219..399     +  LTR            5' LTR (truncated): truncated 5' long terminal repeat (LTR) from HIV-1
    446..571     +  misc_feature   HIV-1 Ψ: packaging signal of human immunodeficiency virus type 1
    555..918     +  CDS            HIV-1 gag (fragment): gag protein from human immunodeficiency virus 1; gag
   1064..1297    +  misc_feature   RRE: The Rev response element (RRE) of HIV-1 allows for Rev-dependent mRNA export from the nucleus to the cytoplasm.
   1674..1774    +  CDS            Rev (fragment): human immunodeficiency virus 1 (HIV-1) Rev protein; rev; enhances nuclear export of unspliced and incompletely spliced viral mRNAs
   1793..1910    +  misc_feature   cPPT/CTS: central polypurine tract and central termination sequence of HIV-1
   1940..2024    +  CDS            large T antigen (fragment): large T antigen from SV40 (simian virus 40)
   2047..2181    +  polyA_signal   SV40 poly(A) signal: SV40 polyadenylation signal
   2209..2228    -  misc_feature   MCS (fragment): pBluescript multiple cloning site
   2283..2984    -  CDS            TagBFP: monomeric blue fluorescent protein mammalian codon-optimized
   3082..3120    -  promoter       minimal CMV promoter: human cytomegalovirus (CMV) immediate early promoter
   3122..3145    -  misc_feature   MCS (fragment): pBluescript multiple cloning site
   3148..3658    +  promoter       hPGK promoter: human phosphoglycerate kinase 1 promoter
   3661..3685    +  misc_feature   MCS (fragment): pBluescript multiple cloning site
   3800..4627    +  CDS            NGFR (fragment): TNR16_HUMAN - Also known as TNFRSF16. Experimental evidence at protein level: Swiss-Prot protein existence level 1. Low affinity receptor which can bind to NGF, BDNF, NTF3, and NTF4. Forms a heterodimeric receptor with SORCS2 that binds the precursor forms of NGF, BDNF and NTF3 with high affinity, and has much lower affinity for mature NGF and BDNF (PubMed:24908487). Plays an important role in differentiation and survival of specific neuronal populations during development (By similarity). Can mediate cell survival as well as cell death of neural cells. Plays a role in the inactivation of RHOA
   4630..4648    +  misc_feature   MCS (fragment): pUC18/19 multiple cloning site
   4662..5250    +  misc_feature   WPRE: woodchuck hepatitis virus posttranscriptional regulatory element
   5267..5335    +  CDS            nef (fragment): NEF_HV1Z2 - Experimental evidence at protein level: Swiss-Prot protein existence level 1. Extracellular Nef protein targets CD4(+) T-lymphocytes for apoptosis by interacting with CXCR4 surface receptors. From Human immunodeficiency virus type 1 group M subtype D (isolate Z2/CDC-Z34) (HIV-1).
   5337..5570    +  LTR            3' LTR (ΔU3): self-inactivating 3' long terminal repeat (LTR) from HIV-1
   5642..5763    +  polyA_signal   SV40 poly(A) signal: SV40 polyadenylation signal
   5803..5938    +  rep_origin     SV40 ori: SV40 origin of replication
   5959..5977    -  promoter       T7 promoter: promoter for bacteriophage T7 RNA polymerase
   5985..6140    +  CDS            lacZα (fragment): LacZα fragment of β-galactosidase; lacZ fragment
   6145..6573    +  rep_origin     f1 ori (sequence partly withheld): f1 bacteriophage origin of replication; arrow indicates direction of (+) strand synthesis
   6626..6730    +  promoter       AmpR promoter: bla
   6731..7591    +  CDS            AmpR: β-lactamase; bla; confers resistance to ampicillin, carbenicillin, and related antibiotics
   7762..8350    +  rep_origin     ori: high-copy-number ColE1/pMB1/pBR322/pUC origin of replication
   8533..8625    +  CDS            lacI (fragment): lac repressor; lacI; The lac repressor binds to the lac operator to inhibit transcription in E. coli. This inhibition can be relieved by adding lactose or isopropyl-β-D-thiogalactopyranoside (IPTG).
   8638..8659    +  protein_bind   CAP binding site: CAP binding activates transcription in the presence of cAMP. E. coli catabolite activator protein
   8674..8704    +  promoter       lac promoter: promoter for the E. coli lac operon
   8712..8728    +  protein_bind   lac operator: The lac repressor binds to the lac operator to inhibit transcription in E. coli. This inhibition can be relieved by adding lactose or isopropyl-β-D-thiogalactopyranoside (IPTG). lac repressor encoded by lacI
   8773..8791    +  promoter       T3 promoter: promoter for bacteriophage T3 RNA polymerase
   8892..9271    +  enhancer       CMV enhancer: human cytomegalovirus immediate early enhancer
>Addgene plasmid #134986 | pCCl-MCS_miniCMV_TagBFP | addgene full sequence | sequence record 265016 | Addgene NGS Result
GTGATGCGGTTTTGGCAGTACATCAATGGGCGTGGATAGCGGTTTGACTCACGGGGATTTCCAAGTCTCC
ACCCCATTGACGTCAATGGGAGTTTGTTTTGGCACCAAAATCAACGGGACTTTCCAAAATGTCGTAACAA
CTCCGCCCCATTGACGCAAATGGGCGGTAGGCGTGTACGGTGGGAGGTCTATATAAGCAGAGCTCGTTTA
GTGAACCGGGGTCTCTCTGGTTAGACCAGATCTGAGCCTGGGAGCTCTCTGGCTAACTAGGGAACCCACT
GCTTAAGCCTCAATAAAGCTTGCCTTGAGTGCTTCAAGTAGTGTGTGCCCGTCTGTTGTGTGACTCTGGT
AACTAGAGATCCCTCAGACCCTTTTAGTCAGTGTGGAAAATCTCTAGCAGTGGCGCCCGAACAGGGACTT
GAAAGCGAAAGGGAAACCAGAGGAGCTCTCTCGACGCAGGACTCGGCTTGCTGAAGCGCGCACGGCAAGA
GGCGAGGGGCGGCGACTGGTGAGTACGCCAAAAATTTTGACTAGCGGAGGCTAGAAGGAGAGAGATGGGT
GCGAGAGCGTCAGTATTAAGCGGGGGAGAATTAGATCGCGATGGGAAAAAATTCGGTTAAGGCCAGGGGG
AAAGAAAAAATATAAATTAAAACATATAGTATGGGCAAGCAGGGAGCTAGAACGATTCGCAGTTAATCCT
GGCCTGTTAGAAACATCAGAAGGCTGTAGACAAATACTGGGACAGCTACAACCATCCCTTCAGACAGGAT
CAGAAGAACTTAGATCATTATATAATACAGTAGCAACCCTCTATTGTGTGCATCAAAGGATAGAGATAAA
AGACACCAAGGAAGCTTTAGACAAGATAGAGGAAGAGCAAAACAAAAGTAAGACCACCGCACAGCAAGCG
GCCGCTGATCTTCAGACCTGGAGGAGGAGATATGAGGGACAATTGGAGAAGTGAATTATATAAATATAAA
GTAGTAAAAATTGAACCATTAGGAGTAGCACCCACCAAGGCAAAGAGAAGAGTGGTGCAGAGAGAAAAAA
GAGCAGTGGGAATAGGAGCTTTGTTCCTTGGGTTCTTGGGAGCAGCAGGAAGCACTATGGGCGCAGCGTC
AATGACGCTGACGGTACAGGCCAGACAATTATTGTCTGGTATAGTGCAGCAGCAGAACAATTTGCTGAGG
GCTATTGAGGCGCAACAGCATCTGTTGCAACTCACAGTCTGGGGCATCAAGCAGCTCCAGGCAAGAATCC
TGGCTGTGGAAAGATACCTAAAGGATCAACAGCTCCTGGGGATTTGGGGTTGCTCTGGAAAACTCATTTG
CACCACTGCTGTGCCTTGGAATGCTAGTTGGAGTAATAAATCTCTGGAACAGATTTGGAATCACACGACC
TGGATGGAGTGGGACAGAGAAATTAACAATTACACAAGCTTAATACACTCCTTAATTGAAGAATCGCAAA
ACCAGCAAGAAAAGAATGAACAAGAATTATTGGAATTAGATAAATGGGCAAGTTTGTGGAATTGGTTTAA
CATAACAAATTGGCTGTGGTATATAAAATTATTCATAATGATAGTAGGAGGCTTGGTAGGTTTAAGAATA
GTTTTTGCTGTACTTTCTATAGTGAATAGAGTTAGGCAGGGATATTCACCATTATCGTTTCAGACCCACC
TCCCAACCCCGAGGGGACCCGACAGGCCCGAAGGAATAGAAGAAGAAGGTGGAGAGAGAGACAGAGACAG
ATCCATTCGATTAGTGAACGGATCTCGACGGTATCGGTTAACTTTTAAAAGAAAAGGGGGGATTGGGGGG
TACAGTGCAGGGGAAAGAATAGTAGACATAATAGCAACAGACATACAAACTAAAGAATTACAAAAACAAA
TTACAAAAATTCAAAATTTTATCGATCACGAGACTAGCCTCGATAGATCTGATCATAATCAGCCATACCA
CATTTGTAGAGGTTTTACTTGCTTTAAAAAACCTCCCACACCTCCCCCTGAACCTGAAACATAAAATGAA
TGCAATTGTTGTTGTTAACTTGTTTATTGCAGCTTATAATGGTTACAAATAAGGCAATAGCATCACAAAT
TTCACAAATAAGGCATTTTTTTCACTGCATTCTAGTTTTGGTTTGTCCAAACTCATCAATGTATCTTATC
ATGTCTGGATCTCAAATCCCTCGGAAGCTGCGCCTGTCATCGAATTCCTGCAGCCCGGTGCATGACTAAG
CTAGCTCAGTTAGCCTCCCCCATCTCCCTCGACGCGGCCGCTTTAATTAAGCTTGTGCCCCAGTTTGCTA
GGGAGGTCGCAGTATCTGGCCACTGCCACCTCGTGCTGCTCGACGTAGGTCTCGTTGTTGGCCTCCTTGA
TTCTTTCCAGTCTGTAGTCCACATAGTAGACGCCAGGCATCTTGAGGTTCTTAGCGGGTTTCTTGGATCT
ATATGTGGTCTTGATGTTTGCGATCAGATGGCTCCCGCCCACGAGCTTCAGGGCCATGTCGTTTCTGCCT
TCCAGGCCGCCGTCAGCGGGGTACAGCGTCTCGGTGAAGGCCTCCCAGCCGAGTGTTTTCTTCTGCATCA
CAGGGCCGTTGGATGTGAAGTTCACCCCTCTGATCTTGACGTTGTAGATGAGGCAGCCGTCCTGGAGGCT
GGTGTCCTGGGTAGCGGTCAGCACGCCCCCGTCTTCGTATGTGGTGACTCTCTCCCATGTGAAGCCCTCA
GGGAAGGACTGCTTGAAGAAGTCGGGGATGCCCTGGGTGTGGTTGATGAAGGTCTTGCTGCCGTAGAGGA
AGCTAGTAGCCAGGATGTCGAAGGCGAAGGGGAGAGGGCCGCCCTCGACCACCTTGATTCTCATGGTCTG
GGTGCCCTCGTAGGGCTTGCCTTCGCCCTCGGATGTGCACTTGAAGTGATGGTTGTCCACGGTGCCCTCC
ATGTACAGCTTCATGTGCATGTTCTCCTTAATCAGCTCGCTCATGGTGAATTCCGCGGAGGCTGGATCGG
TCCCGGTGTCTTCTATGGAGGTCAAAACAGCGTGGATGGCGTCTCCAGGCGATCTGACGGTTCACTAAAC
GAGCTCTGCTTATATAGGCCTCCCACCGTACACGCCTACCCTCGAGAAGCTTGATATCGAATTCCACGGG
GTTGGGGTTGCGCCTTTTCCAAGGCAGCCCTGGGTTTGCGCAGGGACGCGGCTGCTCTGGGCGTGGTTCC
GGGAAACGCAGCGGCGCCGACCCTGGGTCTCGCACATTCTTCACGTCCGTTCGCAGCGTCACCCGGATCT
TCGCCGCTACCCTTGTGGGCCCCCCGGCGACGCTTCCTGCTCCGCCCCTAAGTCGGGAAGGTTCCTTGCG
GTTCGCGGCGTGCCGGACGTGACAAACGGAAGCCGCACGTCTCACTAGTACCCTCGCAGACGGACAGCGC
CAGGGAGCAATGGCAGCGCGCCGACCGCGATGGGCTGTGGCCAATAGCGGCTGCTCAGCAGGGCGCGCCG
AGAGCAGCGGCCGGGAAGGGGCGGTGCGGGAGGCGGGGTGTGGGGCGGTAGTGTGGGCCCTGTTCCTGCC
CGCGCGGTGTTCCGCATTCTGCAAGCCTCCGGAGCGCACGTCGGCAGTCGGCTCCCTCGTTGACCGAATC
ACCGACCTCTCTCCCCAGGGGGATCCCCCGGGCTGCAGGAATTCGGGCCGCGGCCAGCTCCGGCGGGCAG
GGGGGGCGCTGGAGCGCAGCGCAGCGCAGCCCCATCAGTCCGCAAAGCGGACCGAGCTGGAAGTCGAGCG
CTGCCGCGGGAGGCGGGCGATGGGGGCAGGTGCCACCGGCCGCGCCATGGACGGGCCGCGCCTGCTGCTG
TTGCTGCTTCTGGGGGTGTCCCTTGGAGGTGCCAAGGAGGCATGCCCCACAGGCCTGTACACACACAGCG
GTGAGTGCTGCAAAGCCTGCAACCTGGGCGAGGGTGTGGCCCAGCCTTGTGGAGCCAACCAGACCGTGTG
TGAGCCCTGCCTGGACAGCGTGACGTTCTCCGACGTGGTGAGCGCGACCGAGCCGTGCAAGCCGTGCACC
GAGTGCGTGGGGCTCCAGAGCATGTCGGCGCCGTGCGTGGAGGCCGACGACGCCGTGTGCCGCTGCGCCT
ACGGCTACTACCAGGATGAGACGACTGGGCGCTGCGAGGCGTGCCGCGTGTGCGAGGCGGGCTCGGGCCT
CGTGTTCTCCTGCCAGGACAAGCAGAACACCGTGTGCGAGGAGTGCCCCGACGGCACGTATTCCGACGAG
GCCAACCACGTGGACCCGTGCCTGCCCTGCACCGTGTGCGAGGACACCGAGCGCCAGCTCCGCGAGTGCA
CACGCTGGGCCGACGCCGAGTGCGAGGAGATCCCTGGCCGTTGGATTACACGGTCCACACCCCCAGAGGG
CTCGGACAGCACAGCCCCCAGCACCCAGGAGCCTGAGGCACCTCCAGAACAAGACCTCATAGCCAGCACG
GTGGCAGGTGTGGTGACCACAGTGATGGGCAGCTCCCAGCCCGTGGTGACCCGAGGCACCACCGACAACC
TCATCCCTGTCTATTGCTCCATCCTGGCTGCTGTGGTTGTGGGCCTTGTGGCCTACATAGCCTTCAAGAG
GTGGAACAGGGGGATCCTCTAGAGTCGAGTCTAGAGTCGACAATCAACCTCTGGATTACAAAATTTGTGA
AAGATTGACTGGTATTCTTAACTATGTTGCTCCTTTTACGCTATGTGGATACGCTGCTTTAATGCCTTTG
TATCATGCTATTGCTTCCCGTATGGCTTTCATTTTCTCCTCCTTGTATAAATCCTGGTTGCTGTCTCTTT
ATGAGGAGTTGTGGCCCGTTGTCAGGCAACGTGGCGTGGTGTGCACTGTGTTTGCTGACGCAACCCCCAC
TGGTTGGGGCATTGCCACCACCTGTCAGCTCCTTTCCGGGACTTTCGCTTTCCCCCTCCCTATTGCCACG
GCGGAACTCATCGCCGCCTGCCTTGCCCGCTGCTGGACAGGGGCTCGGCTGTTGGGCACTGACAATTCCG
TGGTGTTGTCGGGGAAGCTGACGTCCTTTCCATGGCTGCTCGCCTGTGTTGCCACCTGGATTCTGCGCGG
GACGTCCTTCTGCTACGTCCCTTCGGCCCTCAATCCAGCGGACCTTCCTTCCCGCGGCCTGCTGCCGGCT
CTGCGGCCTCTTCCGCGTCTTCGCCTTCGCCCTCAGACGAGTCGGATCTCCCTTTGGGCCGCCTCCCCGC
CTGGAATTCGAGCTCGGTACCTTTAAGACCAATGACTTACAAGGCAGCTGTAGATCTTAGCCACTTTTTA
AAAGAAAAGGGGGGACTGGAAGGGCTAATTCACTCCCAACGAAGACAAGATCTGCTTTTTGCTTGTACTG
GGTCTCTCTGGTTAGACCAGATCTGAGCCTGGGAGCTCTCTGGCTAACTAGGGAACCCACTGCTTAAGCC
TCAATAAAGCTTGCCTTGAGTGCTTCAAGTAGTGTGTGCCCGTCTGTTGTGTGACTCTGGTAACTAGAGA
TCCCTCAGACCCTTTTAGTCAGTGTGGAAAATCTCTAGCAGTAGTAGTTCATGTCATCTTATTATTCAGT
ATTTATAACTTGCAAAGAAATGAATATCAGAGAGTGAGAGGAACTTGTTTATTGCAGCTTATAATGGTTA
CAAATAAAGCAATAGCATCACAAATTTCACAAATAAAGCATTTTTTTCACTGCATTCTAGTTGTGGTTTG
TCCAAACTCATCAATGTATCTTATCATGTCTGGCTCTAGCTATCCCGCCCCTAACTCCGCCCATCCCGCC
CCTAACTCCGCCCAGTTCCGCCCATTCTCCGCCCCATGGCTGACTAATTTTTTTTATTTATGCAGAGGCC
GAGGCCGCCTCGGCCTCTGAGCTATTCCAGAAGTAGTGAGGAGGCTTTTTTGGAGGCCTAGGGACGTACC
CAATTCGCCCTATAGTGAGTCGTATTACGCGCGCTCACTGGCCGTCGTTTTACAACGTCGTGACTGGGAA
AACCCTGGCGTTACCCAACTTAATCGCCTTGCAGCACATCCCCCTTTCGCCAGCTGGCGTAATAGCGAAG
AGGCCCGCACCGATCGCCCTTCCCAACAGTTGCGCAGCCTGAATGGCGAATGGG
[124 nt withheld, positions 6145-6268]
C
[91 nt withheld, positions 6270-6360]
A
[49 nt withheld, positions 6362-6410]
CCTTTGACGTTGGAGTCCACGTTCTTT
[37 nt withheld, positions 6438-6474]
ACCCTATCTCGGTCTATTCTTTTGATTTATAAGGGATTTTGCCGATTTCGGCCTATTGGTTAAAAAATGA
GCTGATTTAACAAAAATTTAACGCGAATTTTAACAAAATATTAACGCTTACAATTTAGGTGGCACTTTTC
GGGGAAATGTGCGCGGAACCCCTATTTGTTTATTTTTCTAAATACATTCAAATATGTATCCGCTCATGAG
ACAATAACCCTGATAAATGCTTCAATAATATTGAAAAAGGAAGAGTATGAGTATTCAACATTTCCGTGTC
GCCCTTATTCCCTTTTTTGCGGCATTTTGCCTTCCTGTTTTTGCTCACCCAGAAACGCTGGTGAAAGTAA
AAGATGCTGAAGATCAGTTGGGTGCACGAGTGGGTTACATCGAACTGGATCTCAACAGCGGTAAGATCCT
TGAGAGTTTTCGCCCCGAAGAACGTTTTCCAATGATGAGCACTTTTAAAGTTCTGCTATGTGGCGCGGTA
TTATCCCGTATTGACGCCGGGCAAGAGCAACTCGGTCGCCGCATACACTATTCTCAGAATGACTTGGTTG
AGTACTCACCAGTCACAGAAAAGCATCTTACGGATGGCATGACAGTAAGAGAATTATGCAGTGCTGCCAT
AACCATGAGTGATAACACTGCGGCCAACTTACTTCTGACAACGATCGGAGGACCGAAGGAGCTAACCGCT
TTTTTGCACAACATGGGGGATCATGTAACTCGCCTTGATCGTTGGGAACCGGAGCTGAATGAAGCCATAC
CAAACGACGAGCGTGACACCACGATGCCTGTAGCAATGGCAACAACGTTGCGCAAACTATTAACTGGCGA
ACTACTTACTCTAGCTTCCCGGCAACAATTAATAGACTGGATGGAGGCGGATAAAGTTGCAGGACCACTT
CTGCGCTCGGCCCTTCCGGCTGGCTGGTTTATTGCTGATAAATCTGGAGCCGGTGAGCGTGGGTCTCGCG
GTATCATTGCAGCACTGGGGCCAGATGGTAAGCCCTCCCGTATCGTAGTTATCTACACGACGGGGAGTCA
GGCAACTATGGATGAACGAAATAGACAGATCGCTGAGATAGGTGCCTCACTGATTAAGCATTGGTAACTG
TCAGACCAAGTTTACTCATATATACTTTAGATTGATTTAAAACTTCATTTTTAATTTAAAAGGATCTAGG
TGAAGATCCTTTTTGATAATCTCATGACCAAAATCCCTTAACGTGAGTTTTCGTTCCACTGAGCGTCAGA
CCCCGTAGAAAAGATCAAAGGATCTTCTTGAGATCCTTTTTTTCTGCGCGTAATCTGCTGCTTGCAAACA
AAAAAACCACCGCTACCAGCGGTGGTTTGTTTGCCGGATCAAGAGCTACCAACTCTTTTTCCGAAGGTAA
CTGGCTTCAGCAGAGCGCAGATACCAAATACTGTTCTTCTAGTGTAGCCGTAGTTAGGCCACCACTTCAA
GAACTCTGTAGCACCGCCTACATACCTCGCTCTGCTAATCCTGTTACCAGTGGCTGCTGCCAGTGGCGAT
AAGTCGTGTCTTACCGGGTTGGACTCAAGACGATAGTTACCGGATAAGGCGCAGCGGTCGGGCTGAACGG
GGGGTTCGTGCACACAGCCCAGCTTGGAGCGAACGACCTACACCGAACTGAGATACCTACAGCGTGAGCT
ATGAGAAAGCGCCACGCTTCCCGAAGGGAGAAAGGCGGACAGGTATCCGGTAAGCGGCAGGGTCGGAACA
GGAGAGCGCACGAGGGAGCTTCCAGGGGGAAACGCCTGGTATCTTTATAGTCCTGTCGGGTTTCGCCACC
TCTGACTTGAGCGTCGATTTTTGTGATGCTCGTCAGGGGGGCGGAGCCTATGGAAAAACGCCAGCAACGC
GGCCTTTTTACGGTTCCTGGCCTTTTGCTGGCCTTTTGCTCACATGTTCTTTCCTGCGTTATCCCCTGAT
TCTGTGGATAACCGTATTACCGCCTTTGAGTGAGCTGATACCGCTCGCCGCAGCCGAACGACCGAGCGCA
GCGAGTCAGTGAGCGAGGAAGCGGAAGAGCGCCCAATACGCAAACCGCCTCTCCCCGCGCGTTGGCCGAT
TCATTAATGCAGCTGGCACGACAGGTTTCCCGACTGGAAAGCGGGCAGTGAGCGCAACGCAATTAATGTG
AGTTAGCTCACTCATTAGGCACCCCAGGCTTTACACTTTATGCTTCCGGCTCGTATGTTGTGTGGAATTG
TGAGCGGATAACAATTTCACACAGGAAACAGCTATGACCATGATTACGCCAAGCGCGCAATTAACCCTCA
CTAAAGGGAACAAAAGCTGGAGCTGCAAGCTTGGCCATTGCATACGTTGTATCCATATCATAATATGTAC
ATTTATATTGGCTCATGTCCAACATTACCGCCATGTTGACATTGATTATTGACTAGTTATTAATAGTAAT
CAATTACGGGGTCATTAGTTCATAGCCCATATATGGAGTTCCGCGTTACATAACTTACGGTAAATGGCCC
GCCTGGCTGACCGCCCAACGACCCCCGCCCATTGACGTCAATAATGACGTATGTTCCCATAGTAACGCCA
ATAGGGACTTTCCATTGACGTCAATGGGTGGAGTATTTACGGTAAACTGCCCACTTGGCAGTACATCAAG
TGTATCATATGCCAAGTACGCCCCCTATTGACGTCAATGACGGTAAATGGCCCGCCTGGCATTATGCCCA
GTACATGACCTTATGGGACTTTCCTACTTGGCAGTACATCTACGTATTAGTCATCGCTATTACCATG
