>Addgene plasmid #134986 | pCCl-MCS_miniCMV_TagBFP | depositor partial sequence | sequence record 259306 | atccacgctgttttgacctc
ATGAGCGAGCTGATTAAGGAGAACATGCACATGAAGCTGTACATGGAGGGCACCGTGGACAACCATCACT
TCAAGTGCACATCCGAGGGCGAAGGCAAGCCCTACGAGGGCACCCAGACCATGAGAATCAAGGTGGTCGA
GGGCGGCCCTCTCCCCTTCGCCTTCGACATCCTGGCTACTAGCTTCCTCTACGGCAGCAAGACCTTCATC
AACCACACCCAGGGCATCCCCGACTTCTTCAAGCAGTCCTTCCCTGAGGGCTTCACATGGGAGAGAGTCA
CCACATACGAAGACGGGGGCGTGCTGACCGCTACCCAGGACACCAGCCTCCAGGACGGCTGCCTCATCTA
CAACGTCAAGATCAGAGGGGTGAACTTCACATCCAACGGCCCTGTGATGCAGAAGAAAACACTCGGCTGG
GAGGCCTTCACCGAGACGCTGTACCCCGCTGACGGCGGCCTGGAAGGCAGAAACGACATGGCCCTGAAGC
TCGTGGGCGGGAGCCATCTGATCGCAAACATCAAGACCACATATAGATCCAAGAAACCCGCTAAGAACCT
CAAGATGCCTGGCGTCTACTATGTGGACTACAGACTGGAAAGAATCAAGGAGGCCAACAACGAGACCTAC
GTCGAGCAGCACGAGGTGGCAGTGGCCAGATACTGCGACCTCCCTAGCAAACTGGGGCACAAGCTTAATT
AA
